>Addgene plasmid #183453 | pcDNA3_2FLAG-AKAP79ΔCaM | addgene full sequence | sequence record 360356 | Addgene NGS Result
CGTATTGGGCGCTCTTCCGCTTCCTCGCTCACTGACTCGCTGCGCTCGGTCGTTCGGCTGCGGCGAGCGG
TATCAGCTCACTCAAAGGCGGTAATACGGTTATCCACAGAATCAGGGGATAACGCAGGAAAGAACATGTG
AGCAAAAGGCCAGCAAAAGGCCAGGAACCGTAAAAAGGCCGCGTTGCTGGCGTTTTTCCATAGGCTCCGC
CCCCCTGACGAGCATCACAAAAATCGACGCTCAAGTCAGAGGTGGCGAAACCCGACAGGACTATAAAGAT
ACCAGGCGTTTCCCCCTGGAAGCTCCCTCGTGCGCTCTCCTGTTCCGACCCTGCCGCTTACCGGATACCT
GTCCGCCTTTCTCCCTTCGGGAAGCGTGGCGCTTTCTCATAGCTCACGCTGTAGGTATCTCAGTTCGGTG
TAGGTCGTTCGCTCCAAGCTGGGCTGTGTGCACGAACCCCCCGTTCAGCCCGACCGCTGCGCCTTATCCG
GTAACTATCGTCTTGAGTCCAACCCGGTAAGACACGACTTATCGCCACTGGCAGCAGCCACTGGTAACAG
GATTAGCAGAGCGAGGTATGTAGGCGGTGCTACAGAGTTCTTGAAGTGGTGGCCTAACTACGGCTACACT
AGAAGAACAGTATTTGGTATCTGCGCTCTGCTGAAGCCAGTTACCTTCGGAAAAAGAGTTGGTAGCTCTT
GATCCGGCAAACAAACCACCGCTGGTAGCGGTGGTTTTTTTGTTTGCAAGCAGCAGATTACGCGCAGAAA
AAAAGGATCTCAAGAAGATCCTTTGATCTTTTCTACGGGGTCTGACGCTCAGTGGAACGAAAACTCACGT
TAAGGGATTTTGGTCATGAGATTATCAAAAAGGATCTTCACCTAGATCCTTTTAAATTAAAAATGAAGTT
TTAAATCAATCTAAAGTATATATGAGTAAACTTGGTCTGACAGTTACCAATGCTTAATCAGTGAGGCACC
TATCTCAGCGATCTGTCTATTTCGTTCATCCATAGTTGCCTGACTCCCCGTCGTGTAGATAACTACGATA
CGGGAGGGCTTACCATCTGGCCCCAGTGCTGCAATGATACCGCGAGACCCACGCTCACCGGCTCCAGATT
TATCAGCAATAAACCAGCCAGCCGGAAGGGCCGAGCGCAGAAGTGGTCCTGCAACTTTATCCGCCTCCAT
CCAGTCTATTAATTGTTGCCGGGAAGCTAGAGTAAGTAGTTCGCCAGTTAATAGTTTGCGCAACGTTGTT
GCCATTGCTACAGGCATCGTGGTGTCACGCTCGTCGTTTGGTATGGCTTCATTCAGCTCCGGTTCCCAAC
GATCAAGGCGAGTTACATGATCCCCCATGTTGTGCAAAAAAGCGGTTAGCTCCTTCGGTCCTCCGATCGT
TGTCAGAAGTAAGTTGGCCGCAGTGTTATCACTCATGGTTATGGCAGCACTGCATAATTCTCTTACTGTC
ATGCCATCCGTAAGATGCTTTTCTGTGACTGGTGAGTACTCAACCAAGTCATTCTGAGAATAGTGTATGC
GGCGACCGAGTTGCTCTTGCCCGGCGTCAATACGGGATAATACCGCGCCACATAGCAGAACTTTAAAAGT
GCTCATCATTGGAAAACGTTCTTCGGGGCGAAAACTCTCAAGGATCTTACCGCTGTTGAGATCCAGTTCG
ATGTAACCCACTCGTGCACCCAACTGATCTTCAGCATCTTTTACTTTCACCAGCGTTTCTGGGTGAGCAA
AAACAGGAAGGCAAAATGCCGCAAAAAAGGGAATAAGGGCGACACGGAAATGTTGAATACTCATACTCTT
CCTTTTTCAATATTATTGAAGCATTTATCAGGGTTATTGTCTCATGAGCGGATACATATTTGAATGTATT
TAGAAAAATAAACAAATAGGGGTTCCGCGCACATTTCCCCGAAAAGTGCCACCTGACGTCGACGGATCGG
GAGATCTCCCGATCCCCTATGGTGCACTCTCAGTACAATCTGCTCTGATGCCGCATAGTTAAGCCAGTAT
CTGCTCCCTGCTTGTGTGTTGGAGGTCGCTGAGTAGTGCGCGAGCAAAATTTAAGCTACAACAAGGCAAG
GCTTGACCGACAATTGCATGAAGAATCTGCTTAGGGTTAGGCGTTTTGCGCTGCTTCGCGATGTACGGGC
CAGATATACGCGTTGACATTGATTATTGACTAGTTATTAATAGTAATCAATTACGGGGTCATTAGTTCAT
AGCCCATATATGGAGTTCCGCGTTACATAACTTACGGTAAATGGCCCGCCTGGCTGACCGCCCAACGACC
CCCGCCCATTGACGTCAATAATGACGTATGTTCCCATAGTAACGCCAATAGGGACTTTCCATTGACGTCA
ATGGGTGGAGTATTTACGGTAAACTGCCCACTTGGCAGTACATCAAGTGTATCATATGCCAAGTACGCCC
CCTATTGACGTCAATGACGGTAAATGGCCCGCCTGGCATTATGCCCAGTACATGACCTTATGGGACTTTC
CTACTTGGCAGTACATCTACGTATTAGTCATCGCTATTACCATGGTGATGCGGTTTTGGCAGTACATCAA
TGGGCGTGGATAGCGGTTTGACTCACGGGGATTTCCAAGTCTCCACCCCATTGACGTCAATGGGAGTTTG
TTTTGGCACCAAAATCAACGGGACTTTCCAAAATGTCGTAACAACTCCGCCCCATTGACGCAAATGGGCG
GTAGGCGTGTACGGTGGGAGGTCTATATAAGCAGAGCTCTCTGGCTAACTAGAGAACCCACTGCTTACTG
GCTTATCGAAATTAATACGACTCACTATAGGGAGACCCAAGCTGGCTAGTTAAGCTTGGTACCGAGCTCG
GATCCCACCATGGACTATAAGGATGACGATGACAAAGACTACAAAGATGATGACGATAAAATGGAAACCA
CAATTTCAGAAATTCATGTAGAAAACAAGGATGAGAAGAGATCAGCAGAAGGTAGTCCTGGGGCTGAAAG
GCAGAAGGAAAAGGCATCCATGCTTTGCTTCAAGAGAAGAAAGAAAGCAGCCAAAGCACTGAAGCCCAAA
GCTGGCTCTGAAGCTGCTGATGTGGCAAGGAAGTGTCCACAAGAAGCAGGAGCTTCTGATCAGCCAGAGC
CCACACGGGGGGCCACACGCAGGAAAAGGTCAGAGTCTTCAAAGCAGCAAAAGCCATTGGAGGGTGAAAT
GCAACCTGCAATAAATGCTGAGGATGCTGATCTTTCTAAGAAAAAGGCAAAATCTAGACTTAAGATTCCC
TGCATAAAATTCCCAAGAGGGCCAAAAAGGAGTAATCATTCCAAAATTATAGAAGACTCAGACTGCAGCA
TCAAAGTCCAGGAAGAAGCTGAAATTTTGGATATACAAACACAGACCCCATTGAATGATCAGGCAACAAA
GGCTAAGTCAACCCAGGATCTAAGTGAAGGCATCTCACAGAAAGATGGTGATGAGGTCTGTGAATCAAAT
GTGAGCAATAGCATAACTTCTGGAGAGAAAGTGATTTCAGTAGAACTTGGATTAGATAATGGGCATTCTG
CTATTCAAACGGGAACTCTAATCCTTGAAGAAATTGAAACGATCAAGGAAAAACAAGATGTTCAACCCCA
GCAAGCAAGCCCACTTGAAACTTCAGAAACAGACCATCAGCAGCCAGTACTTTCTGATGTTCCTCCTTTA
CCTGCAATTCCAGATCAACAAATTGTGGAAGAAGCCAGTAACAGTACCCTAGAAAGTGCACCAAATGGAA
AAGACTATGAAAGTACAGAGATTGTAGCTGAAGAAACTAAGCCAAAAGATACTGAATTGAGCCAAGAATC
AGATTTTAAAGAAAATGGGATCACTGAAGAGAAATCCAAATCAGAAGAAAGCAAAAGAATGGAGCCAATT
GCTATTATTATTACAGACACTGAAATCAGTGAATTTGATGTTACAAAATCTAAAAATGTCCCTAAGCAAT
TCTTAATTTCAGCTGAAAATGAGCAAGTAGGGGTTTTTGCTAATGATAATGGTTTTGAGGATAGAACTTC
AGAACAATATGAAACACTCTTAATTGAAACAGCCTCTTCTCTAGTCAAGAATGCTATTCAGTTGTCAATA
GAACAGCTGGTTAATGAAATGGCCTCTGATGATAATAAAATAAACAATCTTCTACAGTGAGGCGGCCGCT
CGAGTCTAGAGGGCCCGCGGTTCGAAGGTAAGCCTATCCCTAACCCTCTCCTCGGTCTCGATTCTACGCG
TACCGGTCATCATCACCATCACCATTGAGTTTAAACCCGCTGATCAGCCTCGACTGTGCCTTCTAGTTGC
CAGCCATCTGTTGTTTGCCCCTCCCCCGTGCCTTCCTTGACCCTGGAAGGTGCCACTCCCACTGTCCTTT
CCTAATAAAATGAGGAAATTGCATCGCATTGTCTGAGTAGGTGTCATTCTATTCTGGGGGGTGGGGTGGG
GCAGGACAGCAAGGGGGAGGATTGGGAAGACAATAGCAGGCATGCTGGGGATGCGGTGGGCTCTATGGCT
TCTGAGGCGGAAAGAACCAGCTGGGGCTCTAGGGGGTATCCCC
[124 nt withheld, positions 4594-4717]
C
[91 nt withheld, positions 4719-4809]
A
[49 nt withheld, positions 4811-4859]
CCTTTGACGTTGGAGTCCACGTTCTTT
[37 nt withheld, positions 4887-4923]
ACCCTATCTCGGTCTATTCTTTTGATTTATAAGGGATTTTGCCGATTTCGGCCTATTGGTTAAAAAATGA
GCTGATTTAACAAAAATTTAACGCGAATTAATTCTGTGGAATGTGTGTCAGTTAGGGTGTGGAAAGTCCC
CAGGCTCCCCAGCAGGCAGAAGTATGCAAAGCATGCATCTCAATTAGTCAGCAACCAGGTGTGGAAAGTC
CCCAGGCTCCCCAGCAGGCAGAAGTATGCAAAGCATGCATCTCAATTAGTCAGCAACCATAGTCCCGCCC
CTAACTCCGCCCATCCCGCCCCTAACTCCGCCCAGTTCCGCCCATTCTCCGCCCCATGGCTGACTAATTT
TTTTTATTTATGCAGAGGCCGAGGCCGCCTCTGCCTCTGAGCTATTCCAGAAGTAGTGAGGAGGCTTTTT
TGGAGGCCTAGGCTTTTGCAAAAAGCTCCCGGGAGCTTGTATATCCATTTTCGGATCTGATCAAGAGACA
GGATGAGGATCGTTTCGCATGATTGAACAAGATGGATTGCACGCAGGTTCTCCGGCCGCTTGGGTGGAGA
GGCTATTCGGCTATGACTGGGCACAACAGACAATCGGCTGCTCTGATGCCGCCGTGTTCCGGCTGTCAGC
GCAGGGGCGCCCGGTTCTTTTTGTCAAGACCGACCTGTCCGGTGCCCTGAATGAACTGCAGGACGAGGCA
GCGCGGCTATCGTGGCTGGCCACGACGGGCGTTCCTTGCGCAGCTGTGCTCGACGTTGTCACTGAAGCGG
GAAGGGACTGGCTGCTATTGGGCGAAGTGCCGGGGCAGGATCTCCTGTCATCTCACCTTGCTCCTGCCGA
GAAAGTATCCATCATGGCTGATGCAATGCGGCGGCTGCATACGCTTGATCCGGCTACCTGCCCATTCGAC
CACCAAGCGAAACATCGCATCGAGCGAGCACGTACTCGGATGGAAGCCGGTCTTGTCGATCAGGATGATC
TGGACGAAGAGCATCAGGGGCTCGCGCCAGCCGAACTGTTCGCCAGGCTCAAGGCGCGCATGCCCGACGG
CGAGGATCTCGTCGTGACCCATGGCGATGCCTGCTTGCCGAATATCATGGTGGAAAATGGCCGCTTTTCT
GGATTCATCGACTGTGGCCGGCTGGGTGTGGCGGACCGCTATCAGGACATAGCGTTGGCTACCCGTGATA
TTGCTGAAGAGCTTGGCGGCGAATGGGCTGACCGCTTCCTCGTGCTTTACGGTATCGCCGCTCCCGATTC
GCAGCGCATCGCCTTCTATCGCCTTCTTGACGAGTTCTTCTGAGCGGGACTCTGGGGTTCGCGAAATGAC
CGACCAAGCGACGCCCAACCTGCCATCACGAGATTTCGATTCCACCGCCGCCTTCTATGAAAGGTTGGGC
TTCGGAATCGTTTTCCGGGACGCCGGCTGGATGATCCTCCAGCGCGGGGATCTCATGCTGGAGTTCTTCG
CCCACCCCAACTTGTTTATTGCAGCTTATAATGGTTACAAATAAAGCAATAGCATCACAAATTTCACAAA
TAAAGCATTTTTTTCACTGCATTCTAGTTGTGGTTTGTCCAAACTCATCAATGTATCTTATCATGTCTGT
ATACCGTCGACCTCTAGCTAGAGCTTGGCGTAATCATGGTCATAGCTGTTTCCTGTGTGAAATTGTTATC
CGCTCACAATTCCACACAACATACGAGCCGGAAGCATAAAGTGTAAAGCCTGGGGTGCCTAATGAGTGAG
CTAACTCACATTAATTGCGTTGCGCTCACTGCCCGCTTTCCAGTCGGGAAACCTGTCGTGCCAGCTGCAT
TAATGAATCGGCCAACGCGCGGGGAGAGGCGGTTTG
Features (pLannotate 1.2.2; 22 found; start..end, strand, type, name):
    195..783     -  rep_origin     ori: high-copy-number ColE1/pMB1/pBR322/pUC origin of replication
    954..1814    -  CDS            AmpR: β-lactamase; bla; confers resistance to ampicillin, carbenicillin, and related antibiotics
   1815..1919    -  promoter       AmpR promoter: bla
   1978..2030    -  misc_feature   bom (fragment): basis of mobility region from pBR322
   2185..2564    +  enhancer       CMV enhancer: human cytomegalovirus immediate early enhancer
   2565..2768    +  promoter       CMV promoter: human cytomegalovirus (CMV) immediate early promoter
   2764..2797    +  LTR            5' LTR (truncated) (fragment): truncated 5' long terminal repeat (LTR) from HIV-1
   2813..2831    +  promoter       T7 promoter: promoter for bacteriophage T7 RNA polymerase
   2883..2905    +  CDS            3xFLAG (fragment): three tandem FLAG® epitope tags, followed by an enterokinase cleavage site
   2931..4187    +  CDS            AKAP5: AKAP5_HUMAN - Also known as AKAP79. Experimental evidence at protein level: Swiss-Prot protein existence level 1. Multivalent scaffold protein that anchors the cAMP-dependent protein kinase/PKA to cytoskeletal and/or organelle-associated proteins, targeting the signal carried by cAMP to specific intracellular effectors (PubMed:1512224). Association with the beta2- adrenergic receptor (beta2-AR) not only regulates beta2-AR signaling pathway, but also the activation by PKA by switching off the beta2-AR signaling cascade. Plays a role in long term synaptic potentiation by regulating protein traff
   4227..4268    +  CDS            V5 tag: epitope tag from simian virus 5
   4324..4548    +  polyA_signal   bGH poly(A) signal: bovine growth hormone polyadenylation signal
   4552..4573    +  promoter       SV40 promoter (fragment): SV40 enhancer and early promoter
   4594..5022    +  rep_origin     f1 ori (sequence partly withheld): f1 bacteriophage origin of replication; arrow indicates direction of (+) strand synthesis
   5036..5365    +  promoter       SV40 promoter: SV40 enhancer and early promoter
   5432..6223    +  CDS            neo: KKA2_KLEPN - Also known as kan, nptII. Experimental evidence at protein level: Swiss-Prot protein existence level 1. Resistance to kanamycin, neomycin, paromomycin, ribostamycin, butirosin and gentamicin B. From Klebsiella pneumoniae.
   6249..6407    +  CDS            ble (fragment): BLE_KLEPN - Experimental evidence at protein level: Swiss-Prot protein existence level 1. Binding protein with a strong affinity to the bleomycin family of antibiotics. Binds to CL990; an antimitotic-antibiotic compound. From Klebsiella pneumoniae.
   6402..6523    +  polyA_signal   SV40 poly(A) signal: SV40 polyadenylation signal
   6596..6612    -  protein_bind   lac operator: The lac repressor binds to the lac operator to inhibit transcription in E. coli. This inhibition can be relieved by adding lactose or isopropyl-β-D-thiogalactopyranoside (IPTG). lac repressor encoded by lacI
   6620..6650    -  promoter       lac promoter: promoter for the E. coli lac operon
   6665..6686    -  protein_bind   CAP binding site: CAP binding activates transcription in the presence of cAMP. E. coli catabolite activator protein
   6699..12      -  CDS            lacI (fragment) (across the origin): lac repressor; lacI; The lac repressor binds to the lac operator to inhibit transcription in E. coli. This inhibition can be relieved by adding lactose or isopropyl-β-D-thiogalactopyranoside (IPTG).
