[The description below was written by a language model from this plasmid's Addgene catalogue record and pLannotate feature annotations shown in this document.]
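Description:
pcDNA3_2FLAG-AKAP79ΔCaM is a mammalian expression plasmid built on the pcDNA3.1D V5-His-TOPO backbone. It drives production of a mutant form of human AKAP79 (gene AKAP5), a multivalent scaffold protein that anchors PKA and other signalling enzymes near their targets. The insert lacks residues 79–86, which the record identifies as the calmodulin-binding site, and carries an N-terminal 2xFLAG tag for detection or immunoprecipitation. The annotation software picks this tag up as a partial 3xFLAG match just upstream of the AKAP5 coding sequence. The cassette was cloned between BamHI and NotI sites, both of which are retained. Transcription runs from the human CMV immediate-early enhancer and promoter and ends at the bovine growth hormone polyadenylation signal. A T7 promoter sits between the CMV promoter and the insert and serves as a sequencing primer site. A backbone-derived V5 epitope sequence lies downstream of the AKAP5 reading frame, but the record lists only the FLAG tag as a fusion and does not say whether V5 is translated.

In E. coli the plasmid replicates from a high-copy ColE1/pUC-type origin and is selected with ampicillin through the β-lactamase gene. An f1 origin is also present. For mammalian cells, an SV40 early promoter drives a neomycin phosphotransferase gene followed by an SV40 poly(A) signal, which allows G418 selection of stable transfectants. The short HIV-1 LTR, ble, lacI and lac promoter/operator annotations are small fragments, most likely backbone remnants or incidental similarity rather than functional parts. The construct is suited to comparing calmodulin-insensitive AKAP79 with the wild-type protein, in keeping with its origin in work on the regulation of AKAP79 by calmodulin.
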