Addgene plasmid #183453: pcDNA3_2FLAG-AKAP79ΔCaM
Purpose: Expression of human AKAP79 lacking the calmodulin binding site (Δ79-86)
Depositing lab: Matthew Gold. Depositing organization: University College London. Publication: Molecular basis of AKAP79 regulation by calmodulin. Patel N, Stengel F, Aebersold R, Gold MG. Nat Commun. 2017 Nov 22;8(1):1681. doi: 10.1038/s41467-017-01715-w. PubMed 29162807.
Backbone
  Vector backbone: pcDNA3.1D V5-His-TOPO
  Backbone manufacturer: ThermoFisher Scientific
  Backbone size w/o insert (bp): 5514
  Vector type: Mammalian Expression
  Selectable markers: Neomycin (select with G418)
Growth in bacteria
  Bacterial resistance: Ampicillin, 100 μg/mL
  Growth temperature: 37°C
  Growth strain: DH5alpha
  Copy number: High Copy
Gene/Insert
  Gene/Insert name: AKAP5 (alt name: AKAP79)
  Species: H. sapiens (human)
  Insert size (bp): 1260
  Mutation: aa79-86 deleted
  Entrez Gene: AKAP5 (a.k.a. AKAP75, AKAP79, H21)
  Promoter: CMV
  Tag / fusion protein: 2xFLAG (N terminal on insert)
  Cloning method: Restriction Enzyme; 5′ cloning site BamHI (not destroyed); 3′ cloning site NotI (not destroyed)
  Sequencing primers: 5′ T7F; 3′ bGHR
Resource information
  A portion of this plasmid was derived from a plasmid made by: The coding sequence was originally cloned by John Scott: https://www.ncbi.nlm.nih.gov/nuccore/178323
Terms and licenses: Academic/Nonprofit Terms; Industry Terms: Not Available to Industry
How to cite: pcDNA3_2FLAG-AKAP79ΔCaM was a gift from Matthew Gold (Addgene plasmid # 183453 ; http://n2t.net/addgene:183453 ; RRID:Addgene_183453)
